Addgene plasmid #44230: pEYFP(C1)-PP1gamma
Depositing lab: Angus Lamond & Laura Trinkle-Mulcahy. Depositing organization: University of Dundee. Publication: Dynamic targeting of protein phosphatase 1 within the nuclei of living mammalian cells. Trinkle-Mulcahy L, Sleeman JE, Lamond AI. J Cell Sci. 2001 Dec;114(Pt 23):4219-28. PubMed 11739654.
Backbone
  Vector backbone: pEYFP-C1
  Backbone manufacturer: Clontech
  Backbone size w/o insert (bp): 4700
  Total vector size (bp): 5672
  Vector type: Mammalian Expression
  Selectable markers: Neomycin (select with G418)
Growth in bacteria
  Bacterial resistance: Kanamycin, 50 μg/mL
  Growth temperature: 37°C
  Growth strain: DH5alpha
  Copy number: High Copy
Gene/Insert
  Gene/Insert name: PP-1G (alt names: PPP1CC; PPP1CC protein phosphatase 1, catalytic subunit, gamma isozyme)
  Species: H. sapiens (human)
  Insert size (bp): 972
  GenBank ID: NM_002710
  Entrez Gene: PPP1CC (a.k.a. PP-1G, PP1C, PPP1G)
  Promoter: CMV
  Tag / fusion protein: YFP (N terminal on backbone)
  Cloning method: Restriction Enzyme; 5′ cloning site EcoRI (unknown if destroyed); 3′ cloning site SalI (unknown if destroyed)
  Sequencing primers: 5′ TGGTCCTGCTGGAGTTCGTGACC; 3′ GTTTGGACAAACCACAACTAGAATGCAG
Terms and licenses: Academic/Nonprofit Terms; Industry Terms: Not Available to Industry
How to cite: pEYFP(C1)-PP1gamma was a gift from Angus Lamond & Laura Trinkle-Mulcahy (Addgene plasmid # 44230 ; http://n2t.net/addgene:44230 ; RRID:Addgene_44230)
