[The description below was written by a language model from this plasmid's Addgene catalogue record.]
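Description:
pEYFP(C1)-PP1gamma is a mammalian expression plasmid built on the Clontech pEYFP-C1 backbone, with a recorded total size of about 5.7 kb (a 4.7 kb backbone plus a 972 bp insert). It is maintained in E. coli as a high-copy plasmid under kanamycin selection. In mammalian cells it confers neomycin resistance, so transfected cells can be selected with G418 to obtain stable lines. No feature table accompanies the record, so elements such as the replication origins and polyadenylation signals are not individually documented here.

The insert is the human PPP1CC coding sequence, which encodes the gamma isozyme of the protein phosphatase 1 catalytic subunit (also called PP-1G). It was cloned between the EcoRI and SalI sites of the polylinker, and the record does not say whether these sites survived cloning. Expression is driven by the CMV promoter, a strong constitutive promoter in most mammalian cell types. Because the insert sits downstream of the backbone's EYFP open reading frame, the product is a fusion protein with yellow fluorescent protein at the N terminus of PP1gamma.

This arrangement lets the phosphatase be seen directly by fluorescence microscopy without fixation or antibody staining. The associated publication concerns the dynamic targeting of protein phosphatase 1 within the nuclei of living mammalian cells, which points to live-cell imaging of PP1gamma localisation and movement as the intended use. The YFP tag would also suit multi-colour imaging alongside spectrally distinct fluorescent fusions, though the record does not describe such uses.
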