>Addgene plasmid #44230 | pEYFP(C1)-PP1gamma | depositor partial sequence | sequence record 64334 | Covers the N term part of the insert by using pEGFP-C1 forward primer
NNNNNNNNNNNNNNNNNNNNNNNNNNNNNNNNNNNNNNNTCCGGACNNNATCTCGAGCTCAAGCTTCGAA
TTCGATGGCGGATTTAGATAAACTCAACATCGACAGCATTATCCAACGGCTGCTGGAAGTGAGAGGGTCC
AAGCCTGGTAAGAATGTCCAGCTTCAGGAGAATGAAATCAGAGGACTGTGCTTAAAGTCTCGTGAAATCT
TTCTCAGTCAGCCTATCCTACTAGAACTTGAAGCACCACTCAAAATATGTGGTGACATCCATGGACAATA
CTATGATTTGCTGCGACTTTTTGAGTACGGTGGTTTCCCACCAGAAAGCAACTACCTGTTTCTTGGGGAC
TATGTGGACAGGGGAAAGCAGTCATTGGAGACGATCTGCCTCTTACTGGCCTACAAAATAAAATATCCTG
AGAATTTTTTTCTTCTCAGAGGGAACCATGAATGTGCCAGCATCAACAGAATTTATGGATTTTATGATGA
ATGTAAAAGAAGATACAACATTAAACTATGGAAAACTTTCACAGACTGTTTTAACTGTTTACCGATAGCA
GCCATCGTGGATGAGAAGATATTCTGTTGTCATGGAGGTTTATCACCAGATCTTCAATCTATGGAGCAGA
TTCGGCGAATTATGCGACCAACTGATGTACCAGATCAAGGTCTTCTTTGTGATCTTTTGTGGTCTGACCC
CGATAAAGATGTCTTAGGCTGGGGTGAAAATGACAGAGGAGTGTCCTTCACATTTGGTGCAGAAGTGGTT
GCAAAATTTCTCCATAAGCATGATTTGGATCTTATATGTAGAGCCCATCAGNTGGTTGAAGATGGATATN
NNNTTTTTGCAAAGANNCAGTTGGTCACTCTGTTTTCTGCGNNNNNNTATTGCGGNNNNNTTGACNATGC
AGNTGNNATGNNNNNNNNGGATGAANNNCTAATNNNNNNNNNNNNNNNTNNNNNNNNNNNNNNNNAANNN
NNNNNNAATGNNNNNN
