>Addgene plasmid #44230 | pEYFP(C1)-PP1gamma | depositor partial sequence | sequence record 64335 | Covers the C term part of the insert by using pEGFP-C1 reverse primer
NNNNNNNNNNNNNNNNNNNNNNNNNNNNNNATNTGTGATGCTATTGCTTTATTTGTAACCATTATAAGCT
GCAATAAACAAGTTAACAACAACAATTGCATTCATTTTATGTTTCAGGTTCAGGGGGAGGTGTGGGAGGT
TTTTTAAAGCAAGTAAAACCTCTACAAATGTGGTATGGCTGATTATGATCAGTTATCTAGATCCGGTGGA
TCCCGGGCCCGCGGTACCGTCGACCTATTTCTTTGCTTGCTTTGTGATCATACCCCTTGGAGGCGTTACA
GGTCTCGTGGCATTTGGCTTCTTTTTCTCTGCAGGCTTTAAAATCTGAAAAGAACACATTAGTGTTTCAT
CCACACTCATCATGGCACCTGCATTGTCAAACTCTCCGCAATAATTGGGCGCAGAAAACAGAGTGACCAA
CTGCCTCTTTGCAAAAAATTCATATCCATCTTCAACCACCTGATGGGCTCTACATATAAGATCCAAATCA
TGCTTATGGAGAAATTTTGCAACCACTTCTGCACCAAATGTGAAGGACACTCCTCTGTCATTTTCACCCC
AGCCTAAGACATCTTTATCGGGGTCAGACCACAAAAGATCACAAAGAAGACCTTGATCTGGTACATCAGT
TGGTCGCATAATTCGCCGAATCTGCTCCATAGATTGAAGATCTGGTGATAAACCTCCATGACAACAGAAT
ATCTTCTCATCCACGATGGCTGCTATCGGTAAACAGTTAAAACAGTCTGTGAAAGTTTTCCATAGTTTAA
TGTTGTATCTTCTTTTACATTCATCATAAAATCCATAAATTCTGTTGATGCTGGCACATTCATGGTTCCC
TCTGNNNNNNAAAAAATTCTCNNNATATTTTATTTTGTAGGCCAGTANNNNNCNNNTNNTNNNNNNNGAC
TNNNNNNNNNNNNNNNNNNNNNNNNCCCNNNNNNNNNNNN
