>Addgene plasmid #44230 | pEYFP(C1)-PP1gamma | addgene partial sequence | sequence record 67516 | CMV-F 5'-CGCAAATGGGCGGTAGGCGTG-3'
GTGAACCGTCAGATCCGCTAGCGCTACCGGTCGCCACCATGGTGAGCAAGGGCGAGGAGCTGTTCACCGG
GGTGGTGCCCATCCTGGTCGAGCTGGACGGCGACGTAAACGGCCACAAGTTCAGCGTGTCCGGCGAGGGC
GAGGGCGATGCCACCTACGGCAAGCTGACCCTGAAGTTCATCTGCACCACCGGCAAGCTGCCCGTGCCCT
GGCCCACCCTCGTGACCACCTTCGGCTACGGCCTGCAGTGCTTCGCCCGCTACCCCGACCACATGAAGCA
GCACGACTTCTTCAAGTCCGCCATGCCCGAAGGCTACGTCCAGGAGCGCACCATCTTCTTCAAGGACGAC
GGCAACTACAAGACCCGCGCCGAGGTGAAGTTCGAGGGCGACACCCTGGTGAACCGCATCGAGCTGAAGG
GCATCGACTTCAAGGAGGACGGCAACATCCTGGGGCACAAGCTGGAGTACAACTACAACAGCCACAACGT
CTATATCATGGCCGACAAGCAGAAGAACGGCATCAAGGTGAACTTCAAGATCCGCCACAACATCGAGGAC
GGCAGCGTGCAGCTCGCCGACCACTACCAGCAGAACACCCCCATCGGCGACGGCCCCGTGCTGCTGCCCG
ACAACCACTACCTGAGCTACCAGTCCGCCCTGAGCAAAGACCCCAACGAGAAGCGCGATCACATGGTCCT
GCTGGAGTTCGTGACCGCCGCCGGGATCACTCTCGGCATGGACGAGCTGTACAAGTCCGGACTCAGATCT
CGAGCTCAAGCTTCGAATTCGATGGCGGATTTAGATAAACTCAACATCGACAGCATTATCCAACGGCTGC
TGGAA
