>Addgene plasmid #44230 | pEYFP(C1)-PP1gamma | addgene partial sequence | sequence record 68545 | EGFP-C 5'-CATGGTCCTGCTGGAGTTCGTG-3'
AGTCCGGACTCAGATCTCGAGCTCAAGCTTCGAATTCGATGGCGGATTTAGATAAACTCAACATCGACAG
CATTATCCAACGGCTGCTGGAAGTGAGAGGGTCCAAGCCTGGTAAGAATGTCCAGCTTCAGGAGAATGAA
ATCAGAGGACTGTGCTTAAAGTCTCGTGAAATCTTTCTCAGTCAGCCTATCCTACTAGAACTTGAAGCAC
CACTCAAAATATGTGGTGACATCCATGGACAATACTATGATTTGCTGCGACTTTTTGAGTACGGTGGTTT
CCCACCAGAAAGCAACTACCTGTTTCTTGGGGACTATGTGGACAGGGGAAAGCAGTCATTGGAGACGATC
TGCCTCTTACTGGCCTACAAAATAAAATATCCTGAGAATTTTTTTCTTCTCAGAGGGAACCATGAATGTG
CCAGCATCAACAGAATTTATGGATTTTATGATGAATGTAAAAGAAGATACAACATTAAACTATGGAAAAC
TTTCACAGACTGTTTTAACTGTTTACCGATAGCAGCCATCGTGGATGAGAAGATATTCTGTTGTCATGGA
GGTTTATCACCAGATCTTCAATCTATGGAGCAGATTCGGCGAATTATGCGACCAACTGATGTACCAGATC
AAGGTCTTCTTTGTGATCTTTTGTGGTCTGACCCCGATAAAGATGTCTTAGGCTGGGGTGAAAATGACAG
AGGAGTGTCCTTCACATTTGGTGCAGAAGTGGTTGCAAAATTTCTCCATAAGCATGATTTGGATCTTATA
TGTAGAGCCCATCAGGTGGTTGAAGATGGATATGAATTTTTTGCAAAGAGGCAGTTGGTCACTCTGTTTT
CTGCGCCCAATTATTGCGGA
